>Addgene plasmid #154171 | pCMV(Δ1)-squirrel-monkey-full-length-CHMP3-HA | addgene full sequence | sequence record 308878 | Addgene NGS Result
GACGGATCGGGAGATCTCCCGATCCCCTATGGTGCACTCTCAGTACAATCTGCTCTGATGCCGCATAGTT
AAGCCAGTATCTGCTCCCTGCTTGTGTGTTGGAGGTCGCTGAGTAGTGCGCGAGCAAAATTTAAGCTACA
ACAAGGCAAGGCTTGACCGACAATTGCATGAAGAATCTGCTTAGGGTTAGGCGTTTTGCGCTGCTTCGCG
ATGTACGGGCCAGATATACGCGTCATGACCTTATGGGACTTTCCTACTTGGCAGTACATCTACGTATTAG
TCATCGCTATTACCATGGTGATGCGGTTTTGGCAGTACATCAATGGGCGTGGATAGCGGTTTGACTCACG
GGGATTTCCAAGTCTCCACCCCATTGACGTCAATGGGAGTTTGTTTTGGCACCAAAATCAACGGGACTTT
CCAAAATGTCGTAACAACTCCGCCCCATTGACGCAAATGGGCGGTAGGCGTGTACGGTGGGAGGTCTATA
TAAGCAGAGCTCTCTGGCTAACTAGAGAACCCACTGCTTACTGGCTTATCGAAATTAATACGACTCACTA
TAGGGAGACCCAAGCTGGCTAGCGTTTAAACGGGCCCGGGAACGGAAAGCCGGAAGGAGCAAGACGAGTT
CAGTTCGCCATGGGGCTGTTTGGAAAAACCCAGGAGAAGCCACCCAAAGAACTGGTCAATGAATGGTCAT
TGAAGATAAGAAAGGAAATGAGAGTTGTTGACAGGCAAATAAGGGATATCCAAAGAGAAGAAGAAAAAGT
GAAACGATCTGTGAAAGATGCAGCCAAGAAGGGCCAGAAGGATGTCTGTGTAGTTCTGGCCAAGGAGATG
ATCAGGTCAAGGAAGGCCGTGAGCAAGCTATATGCATCCAAAGCGCACATGAATTCGGTGCTCATGGGGA
TGAAGAACCAGCTCGCGGTCTTGCGAGTGGCTGGTTCCCTGCAGAAGAGCACAGAAGTGATGAAGGCCAT
GCAAAGTCTTGTGAAGATTCCAGAAATTCAGGCCACCATGAGGGAGCTATCCAAAGAAATGATGAAGGCT
GGGATCATAGAGGAGATGTTAGAGGACACTTTTGAAAGCATGGACGATCAGGAAGAAATGGAGGAAGAAG
CAGAAATGGAAATTGACAAAATTCTATTTGAAATTACAGCAGGGGCCTTGGGCAAAGCACCCAGTAAAGT
GACTGATGCCCTTCCAGAGCCAGAACCTTCGGGAGCGATGGCTGCCTCAGAGGATGAGGAGGAGGAGGAA
GAAGCTCTGGAGGCCATGCAGTCCCGGCTGGCCACACTCCGAAGCTACCCATACGATGTTCCAGATTACG
CTTGAAAGCTTGCTAGCAGATCTTTTTCCCTCTGCCAAAAATTATGGGGACATCATGAAGCCCCTTGAGC
ACTTAAGTTTAAACCGCTGATCAGCCTCGACTGTGCCTTCTAGTTGCCAGCCATCTGTTGTTTGCCCCTC
CCCCGTGCCTTCCTTGACCCTGGAAGGTGCCACTCCCACTGTCCTTTCCTAATAAAATGAGGAAATTGCA
TCGCATTGTCTGAGTAGGTGTCATTCTATTCTGGGGGGTGGGGTGGGGCAGGACAGCAAGGGGGAGGATT
GGGAAGACAATAGCAGGCATGCTGGGGATGCGGTGGGCTCTATGGCTTCTGAGGCGGAAAGAACCAGCTG
GGGCTCTAGGGGGTATCCCC
[124 nt withheld, positions 1701-1824]
C
[91 nt withheld, positions 1826-1916]
A
[49 nt withheld, positions 1918-1966]
CCTTTGACGTTGGAGTCCACGTTCTTT
[37 nt withheld, positions 1994-2030]
ACCCTATCTCGGTCTATTCTTTTGATTTATAAGGGATTTTGCCGATTTCGGCCTATTGGTTAAAAAATGA
GCTGATTTAACAAAAATTTAACGCGAATTAATTCTGTGGAATGTGTGTCAGTTAGGGTGTGGAAAGTCCC
CAGGCTCCCCAGCAGGCAGAAGTATGCAAAGCATGCATCTCAATTAGTCAGCAACCAGGTGTGGAAAGTC
CCCAGGCTCCCCAGCAGGCAGAAGTATGCAAAGCATGCATCTCAATTAGTCAGCAACCATAGTCCCGCCC
CTAACTCCGCCCATCCCGCCCCTAACTCCGCCCAGTTCCGCCCATTCTCCGCCCCATGGCTGACTAATTT
TTTTTATTTATGCAGAGGCCGAGGCCGCCTCTGCCTCTGAGCTATTCCAGAAGTAGTGAGGAGGCTTTTT
TGGAGGCCTAGGCTTTTGCAAAAAGCTCCCGGGAGCTTGTATATCCATTTTCGGATCTGATCAAGAGACA
GGATGAGGATCGTTTCGCATGATTGAACAAGATGGATTGCACGCAGGTTCTCCGGCCGCTTGGGTGGAGA
GGCTATTCGGCTATGACTGGGCACAACAGACAATCGGCTGCTCTGATGCCGCCGTGTTCCGGCTGTCAGC
GCAGGGGCGCCCGGTTCTTTTTGTCAAGACCGACCTGTCCGGTGCCCTGAATGAACTGCAGGACGAGGCA
GCGCGGCTATCGTGGCTGGCCACGACGGGCGTTCCTTGCGCAGCTGTGCTCGACGTTGTCACTGAAGCGG
GAAGGGACTGGCTGCTATTGGGCGAAGTGCCGGGGCAGGATCTCCTGTCATCTCACCTTGCTCCTGCCGA
GAAAGTATCCATCATGGCTGATGCAATGCGGCGGCTGCATACGCTTGATCCGGCTACCTGCCCATTCGAC
CACCAAGCGAAACATCGCATCGAGCGAGCACGTACTCGGATGGAAGCCGGTCTTGTCGATCAGGATGATC
TGGACGAAGAGCATCAGGGGCTCGCGCCAGCCGAACTGTTCGCCAGGCTCAAGGCGCGCATGCCCGACGG
CGAGGATCTCGTCGTGACCCATGGCGATGCCTGCTTGCCGAATATCATGGTGGAAAATGGCCGCTTTTCT
GGATTCATCGACTGTGGCCGGCTGGGTGTGGCGGACCGCTATCAGGACATAGCGTTGGCTACCCGTGATA
TTGCTGAAGAGCTTGGCGGCGAATGGGCTGACCGCTTCCTCGTGCTTTACGGTATCGCCGCTCCCGATTC
GCAGCGCATCGCCTTCTATCGCCTTCTTGACGAGTTCTTCTGAGCGGGACTCTGGGGTTCGAAATGACCG
ACCAAGCGACGCCCAACCTGCCATCACGAGATTTCGATTCCACCGCCGCCTTCTATGAAAGGTTGGGCTT
CGGAATCGTTTTCCGGGACGCCGGCTGGATGATCCTCCAGCGCGGGGATCTCATGCTGGAGTTCTTCGCC
CACCCCAACTTGTTTATTGCAGCTTATAATGGTTACAAATAAAGCAATAGCATCACAAATTTCACAAATA
AAGCATTTTTTTCACTGCATTCTAGTTGTGGTTTGTCCAAACTCATCAATGTATCTTATCATGTCTGTAT
ACCGTCGACCTCTAGCTAGAGCTTGGCGTAATCATGGTCATAGCTGTTTCCTGTGTGAAATTGTTATCCG
CTCACAATTCCACACAACATACGAGCCGGAAGCATAAAGTGTAAAGCCTGGGGTGCCTAATGAGTGAGCT
AACTCACATTAATTGCGTTGCGCTCACTGCCCGCTTTCCAGTCGGGAAACCTGTCGTGCCAGCTGCATTA
ATGAATCGGCCAACGCGCGGGGAGAGGCGGTTTGCGTATTGGGCGCTCTTCCGCTTCCTCGCTCACTGAC
TCGCTGCGCTCGGTCGTTCGGCTGCGGCGAGCGGTATCAGCTCACTCAAAGGCGGTAATACGGTTATCCA
CAGAATCAGGGGATAACGCAGGAAAGAACATGTGAGCAAAAGGCCAGCAAAAGGCCAGGAACCGTAAAAA
GGCCGCGTTGCTGGCGTTTTTCCATAGGCTCCGCCCCCCTGACGAGCATCACAAAAATCGACGCTCAAGT
CAGAGGTGGCGAAACCCGACAGGACTATAAAGATACCAGGCGTTTCCCCCTGGAAGCTCCCTCGTGCGCT
CTCCTGTTCCGACCCTGCCGCTTACCGGATACCTGTCCGCCTTTCTCCCTTCGGGAAGCGTGGCGCTTTC
TCATAGCTCACGCTGTAGGTATCTCAGTTCGGTGTAGGTCGTTCGCTCCAAGCTGGGCTGTGTGCACGAA
CCCCCCGTTCAGCCCGACCGCTGCGCCTTATCCGGTAACTATCGTCTTGAGTCCAACCCGGTAAGACACG
ACTTATCGCCACTGGCAGCAGCCACTGGTAACAGGATTAGCAGAGCGAGGTATGTAGGCGGTGCTACAGA
GTTCTTGAAGTGGTGGCCTAACTACGGCTACACTAGAAGAACAGTATTTGGTATCTGCGCTCTGCTGAAG
CCAGTTACCTTCGGAAAAAGAGTTGGTAGCTCTTGATCCGGCAAACAAACCACCGCTGGTAGCGGTGGTT
TTTTTGTTTGCAAGCAGCAGATTACGCGCAGAAAAAAAGGATCTCAAGAAGATCCTTTGATCTTTTCTAC
GGGGTCTGACGCTCAGTGGAACGAAAACTCACGTTAAGGGATTTTGGTCATGAGATTATCAAAAAGGATC
TTCACCTAGATCCTTTTAAATTAAAAATGAAGTTTTAAATCAATCTAAAGTATATATGAGTAAACTTGGT
CTGACAGTTACCAATGCTTAATCAGTGAGGCACCTATCTCAGCGATCTGTCTATTTCGTTCATCCATAGT
TGCCTGACTCCCCGTCGTGTAGATAACTACGATACGGGAGGGCTTACCATCTGGCCCCAGTGCTGCAATG
ATACCGCGAGACCCACGCTCACCGGCTCCAGATTTATCAGCAATAAACCAGCCAGCCGGAAGGGCCGAGC
GCAGAAGTGGTCCTGCAACTTTATCCGCCTCCATCCAGTCTATTAATTGTTGCCGGGAAGCTAGAGTAAG
TAGTTCGCCAGTTAATAGTTTGCGCAACGTTGTTGCCATTGCTACAGGCATCGTGGTGTCACGCTCGTCG
TTTGGTATGGCTTCATTCAGCTCCGGTTCCCAACGATCAAGGCGAGTTACATGATCCCCCATGTTGTGCA
AAAAAGCGGTTAGCTCCTTCGGTCCTCCGATCGTTGTCAGAAGTAAGTTGGCCGCAGTGTTATCACTCAT
GGTTATGGCAGCACTGCATAATTCTCTTACTGTCATGCCATCCGTAAGATGCTTTTCTGTGACTGGTGAG
TACTCAACCAAGTCATTCTGAGAATAGTGTATGCGGCGACCGAGTTGCTCTTGCCCGGCGTCAATACGGG
ATAATACCGCGCCACATAGCAGAACTTTAAAAGTGCTCATCATTGGAAAACGTTCTTCGGGGCGAAAACT
CTCAAGGATCTTACCGCTGTTGAGATCCAGTTCGATGTAACCCACTCGTGCACCCAACTGATCTTCAGCA
TCTTTTACTTTCACCAGCGTTTCTGGGTGAGCAAAAACAGGAAGGCAAAATGCCGCAAAAAAGGGAATAA
GGGCGACACGGAAATGTTGAATACTCATACTCTTCCTTTTTCAATATTATTGAAGCATTTATCAGGGTTA
TTGTCTCATGAGCGGATACATATTTGAATGTATTTAGAAAAATAAACAAATAGGGGTTCCGCGCACATTT
CCCCGAAAAGTGCCACCTGACGTC
Features (pLannotate 1.2.2; 21 found; start..end, strand, type, name):
     28..80      -  misc_feature   bom (fragment): basis of mobility region from pBR322
    234..297     +  enhancer       CMV enhancer (fragment): human cytomegalovirus immediate early enhancer; contains an 18-bp deletion relative to the standard CMV enhancer
    298..501     +  promoter       CMV promoter: human cytomegalovirus (CMV) immediate early promoter
    497..530     +  LTR            5' LTR (truncated) (fragment): truncated 5' long terminal repeat (LTR) from HIV-1
    546..564     +  promoter       T7 promoter: promoter for bacteriophage T7 RNA polymerase
    640..1305    +  CDS            CHMP3: CHMP3_HUMAN - Also known as CGI149, NEDF, VPS24. Experimental evidence at protein level: Swiss-Prot protein existence level 1. Probable core component of the endosomal sorting required for transport complex III (ESCRT-III) which is involved in multivesicular bodies (MVBs) formation and sorting of endosomal cargo proteins into MVBs. MVBs contain intraluminal vesicles (ILVs) that are generated by invagination and scission from the limiting membrane of the endosome and mostly are delivered to lysosomes enabling degradation of membrane proteins, such as stimulated growth factor receptors, lysosoma
   1306..1333    +  CDS            3xHA (fragment): three tandem HA epitope tags
   1431..1655    +  polyA_signal   bGH poly(A) signal: bovine growth hormone polyadenylation signal
   1659..1680    +  promoter       SV40 promoter (fragment): SV40 enhancer and early promoter
   1701..2129    +  rep_origin     f1 ori (sequence partly withheld): f1 bacteriophage origin of replication; arrow indicates direction of (+) strand synthesis
   2143..2472    +  promoter       SV40 promoter: SV40 enhancer and early promoter
   2539..3330    +  CDS            neo: KKA2_KLEPN - Also known as kan, nptII. Experimental evidence at protein level: Swiss-Prot protein existence level 1. Resistance to kanamycin, neomycin, paromomycin, ribostamycin, butirosin and gentamicin B. From Klebsiella pneumoniae.
   3354..3512    +  CDS            ble (fragment): BLE_KLEPN - Experimental evidence at protein level: Swiss-Prot protein existence level 1. Binding protein with a strong affinity to the bleomycin family of antibiotics. Binds to CL990; an antimitotic-antibiotic compound. From Klebsiella pneumoniae.
   3507..3628    +  polyA_signal   SV40 poly(A) signal: SV40 polyadenylation signal
   3701..3717    -  protein_bind   lac operator: The lac repressor binds to the lac operator to inhibit transcription in E. coli. This inhibition can be relieved by adding lactose or isopropyl-β-D-thiogalactopyranoside (IPTG). lac repressor encoded by lacI
   3725..3755    -  promoter       lac promoter: promoter for the E. coli lac operon
   3770..3791    -  protein_bind   CAP binding site: CAP binding activates transcription in the presence of cAMP. E. coli catabolite activator protein
   3804..3896    -  CDS            lacI (fragment): lac repressor; lacI; The lac repressor binds to the lac operator to inhibit transcription in E. coli. This inhibition can be relieved by adding lactose or isopropyl-β-D-thiogalactopyranoside (IPTG).
   4079..4667    -  rep_origin     ori: high-copy-number ColE1/pMB1/pBR322/pUC origin of replication
   4838..5698    -  CDS            AmpR: β-lactamase; bla; confers resistance to ampicillin, carbenicillin, and related antibiotics
   5699..5803    -  promoter       AmpR promoter: bla
