[The description below was written by a language model from this plasmid's Addgene catalogue record and pLannotate feature annotations shown in this document.]
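Description:
pCMV(Δ1)-squirrel-monkey-full-length-CHMP3-HA is a 5.8 kb mammalian expression plasmid built on the pCMV(Δ1) backbone, a vector in which the cytomegalovirus immediate-early promoter region has been partly deleted to attenuate expression. The annotation is consistent with this: only a short fragment of the CMV enhancer remains upstream of the intact core CMV promoter. The plasmid is propagated in E. coli through a high-copy ColE1/pUC-type origin with ampicillin selection (AmpR under its own bla promoter). It also carries an f1 origin for single-stranded DNA production. An SV40 early promoter drives a neomycin/kanamycin phosphotransferase gene terminated by an SV40 poly(A) signal, which in principle allows G418 selection of transfected mammalian cells. Small annotated remnants (bom, lac promoter/operator, lacI, ble and HIV-1 LTR fragments) appear to be backbone carry-over or short similarity hits rather than functional parts.

The payload is the full-length CHMP3 coding sequence from squirrel monkey, cloned between ApaI and HindIII sites and fused at its C terminus to an HA epitope. The annotation tool labels the open reading frame by homology to human CHMP3 and matches the tag as a fragment of a 3xHA element whose length fits a single HA copy. A T7 promoter lies between the CMV promoter and the insert, and a bovine growth hormone poly(A) signal terminates the transcript. CHMP3 is a core subunit of the ESCRT-III machinery, which acts in multivesicular body formation and membrane scission. The construct provides low-level, HA-detectable expression of the full-length protein in mammalian cells. It comes from a study of how truncated retroCHMP3 variants block enveloped virus budding without blocking cytokinesis, although the record does not state this plasmid's specific role in that work.
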