Addgene plasmid #154171: pCMV(Δ1)-squirrel-monkey-full-length-CHMP3-HA
Purpose: expresses squirrel monkey CHMP3 in mammalian cells
Depositing lab: Wesley Sundquist. Depositing organization: University of Utah. Publication: RetroCHMP3 blocks budding of enveloped viruses without blocking cytokinesis. Rheinemann L, Downhour DM, Bredbenner K, Mercenne G, Davenport KA, Schmitt PT, Necessary CR, McCullough J, Schmitt AP, Simon SM, Sundquist WI, Elde NC. Cell. 2021 Sep 27. pii: S0092-8674(21)01055-2. doi: 10.1016/j.cell.2021.09.008. PubMed 34597582.
Backbone
  Vector backbone: pCMV(delta1)
  Backbone manufacturer: DNASU EvNO00601603
  Backbone size w/o insert (bp): 5161
  Total vector size (bp): 5834
  Modifications to backbone: deletion mutant of the CMV promoter for attenuated expression
  Vector type: Mammalian Expression
Growth in bacteria
  Bacterial resistance: Ampicillin, 100 μg/mL
  Growth temperature: 37°C
  Growth strain: DH5alpha
  Copy number: Unknown
Gene/Insert
  Gene/Insert name: CHMP3
  Species: S. sciureus (squirrel monkey)
  Insert size (bp): 696
  Promoter: CMV
  Tag / fusion protein: HA (C terminal on insert)
  Cloning method: Restriction Enzyme; 5′ cloning site ApaI (not destroyed); 3′ cloning site HindIII (not destroyed)
  Sequencing primers: 5′ GGGAACGGAAAGCCGGAAGGAGCAAGAC
Resource information
  A portion of this plasmid was derived from a plasmid made by: Diane Downhour, Nels Elde laboratory, University of Utah
Terms and licenses: Academic/Nonprofit Terms; Industry Terms: Not Available to Industry
How to cite: pCMV(Δ1)-squirrel-monkey-full-length-CHMP3-HA was a gift from Wesley Sundquist (Addgene plasmid # 154171 ; http://n2t.net/addgene:154171 ; RRID:Addgene_154171)
